>Addgene plasmid #221856 | pCMV-CRT-Fc C | addgene full sequence | sequence record 437950 | Addgene NGS Result
CGTCAATACGGGATAATACCGCGCCACATAGCAGAACTTTAAAAGTGCTCATCATTGGAAAACGTTCTTC
GGGGCGAAAACTCTCAAGGATCTTACCGCTGTTGAGATCCAGTTCGATGTAACCCACTCGTGCACCCAAC
TGATCTTCAGCATCTTTTACTTTCACCAGCGTTTCTGGGTGAGCAAAAACAGGAAGGCAAAATGCCGCAA
AAAAGGGAATAAGGGCGACACGGAAATGTTGAATACTCATACTCTTCCTTTTTCAATATTATTGAAGCAT
TTATCAGGGTTATTGTCTCATGAGCGGATACATATTTGAATGTATTTAGAAAAATAAACAAATAGGGGTT
CCGCGCACATTTCCCCGAAAAGTGCCACCTGACGTCGACGGATCGGGAGATCGATCTCCCGATCCCCTAT
GGTGCACTCTCAGTACAATCTGCTCTGATGCCGCATAGTTAAGCCAGTATCTGCTCCCTGCTTGTGTGTT
GGAGGTCGCTGAGTAGTGCGCGAGCAAAATTTAAGCTACAACAAGGCAAGGCTTGACCGACAATTGCATG
AAGAATCTGCTTAGGGTTAGGCGTTTTGCGCTGCTTCGCGATGTACGGGCCAGATATACGCGTTGACATT
GATTATTGACTAGTTATTAATAGTAATCAATTACGGGGTCATTAGTTCATAGCCCATATATGGAGTTCCG
CGTTACATAACTTACGGTAAATGGCCCGCCTGGCTGACCGCCCAACGACCCCCGCCCATTGACGTCAATA
ATGACGTATGTTCCCATAGTAACGCCAATAGGGACTTTCCATTGACGTCAATGGGTGGAGTATTTACGGT
AAACTGCCCACTTGGCAGTACATCAAGTGTATCATATGCCAAGTACGCCCCCTATTGACGTCAATGACGG
TAAATGGCCCGCCTGGCATTATGCCCAGTACATGACCTTATGGGACTTTCCTACTTGGCAGTACATCTAC
GTATTAGTCATCGCTATTACCATGGTGATGCGGTTTTGGCAGTACATCAATGGGCGTGGATAGCGGTTTG
ACTCACGGGGATTTCCAAGTCTCCACCCCATTGACGTCAATGGGAGTTTGTTTTGGCACCAAAATCAACG
GGACTTTCCAAAATGTCGTAACAACTCCGCCCCATTGACGCAAATGGGCGGTAGGCGTGTACGGTGGGAG
GTCTATATAAGCAGAGCTCTCTGGCTAACTAGAGAACCCACTGCTTACTGGCTTATCGAAATTAATACGA
CTCACTATAGGGAGACCCAAGCTTACCGATAACTTTGGCGTGCTGGGCCTGGACCTCTGGCAGGTCAAGT
CTGGCACCATCTTTGACAACTTCCTCATCACCAACGATGAGGCATACGCTGAGGAGTTTGGCAACGAGAC
GTGGGGCGTAACAAAGGCAGCAGAGAAACAAATGAAGGACAAACAGGACGAGGAGCAGAGGCTTAAGGAG
GAGGAAGAAGACAAGAAACGCAAAGAGGAGGAGGAGGCAGAGGACAAGGAGGATGATGAGGACAAAGATG
AGGATGAGGAGGATGAGGAGGACAAGGAGGAAGATGAGGAGGAAGATGTCCCCGGCCAGGCCAGATCTGC
GGATCCCGAGGGTGAGTACTTAGCTTCAGCGCTCCTGCCTGGACGCATCCCGGCTATGCAGCCCCAGTCC
AGGGCAGCAAGGCAGGCCCCGTCTGCCTCTTCACCCGGAGGCCTCTGCCCGCCCCACTCATGCTCAGGGA
GAGGGTCTTCTGGCTTTTTCCCCAGGCTCTGGGCAGGCACAGGCTAGGTGCCCCTAACCCAGGCCCTGCA
CACAAAGGGGCAGGTGCTGGGCTCAGACCTGCCAAGAGCCATATCCGGGAGGACCCTGCCCCTGACCTAA
GCCCACCCCAAAGGCCAAACTCTCCACTCCCTCAGCTCGGACACCTTCTCTCCTCCCAGATTCCAGTAAC
TCCCAATCTTCTCTCTGCAGAGCCCAAATCTTGTGACAAAACTCACACATGCCCACCGTGCCCAGGTAAG
CCAGCCCAGGCCTCGCCCTCCAGCTCAAGGCGGGACAGGTGCCCTAGAGTAGCCTGCATCCAGGGACAGG
CCCCAGCCGGGTGCTGACACGTCCACCTCCATCTCTTCCTCAGCACCTGAACTCCTGGGGGGACCGTCAG
TCTTCCTCTTCCCCCCAAAACCCAAGGACACCCTCATGATCTCCCGGACCCCTGAGGTCACATGCGTGGT
GGTGGACGTGAGCCACGAAGACCCTGAGGTCAAGTTCAACTGGTACGTGGACGGCGTGGAGGTGCATAAT
GCCAAGACAAAGCCGCGGGAGGAGCAGTACAACAGCACGTACCGTGTGGTCAGCGTCCTCACCGTCCTGC
ACCAGGACTGGCTGAATGGCAAGGAGTACAAGTGCAAGGTCTCCAACAAAGCCCTCCCAGCCCCCATCGA
GAAAACCATCTCCAAAGCCAAAGGTGGGACCCGTGGGGTGCGAGGGCCACATGGACAGAGGCCGGCTCGG
CCCACCCTCTGCCCTGAGAGTGACCGCTGTACCAACCTCTGTCCCTACAGGGCAGCCCCGAGAACCACAG
GTGTACACCCTGCCCCCATCCCGGGATGAGCTGACCAAGAACCAGGTCAGCCTGACCTGCCTGGTCAAAG
GCTTCTATCCCAGCGACATCGCCGTGGAGTGGGAGAGCAATGGGCAGCCGGAGAACAACTACAAGACCAC
GCCTCCCGTGCTGGACTCCGACGGCTCCTTCTTCCTCTACAGCAAGCTCACCGTGGACAAGAGCAGGTGG
CAGCAGGGGAACGTCTTCTCATGCTCCGTGATGCATGAGGCTCTGCACAACCACTACACGCAGAAGAGCC
TCTCCCTGTCTCCGGGTAAATGAGTGCGACGGCCGCTCGAGCATGCATCTAGAGGGCCCTATTCTATAGT
GTCACCTAAATGCTAGAGCTCGCTGATCAGCCTCGACTGTGCCTTCTAGTTGCCAGCCATCTGTTGTTTG
CCCCTCCCCCGTGCCTTCCTTGACCCTGGAAGGTGCCACTCCCACTGTCCTTTCCTAATAAAATGAGGAA
ATTGCATCGCATTGTCTGAGTAGGTGTCATTCTATTCTGGGGGGTGGGGTGGGGCAGGACAGCAAGGGGG
AGGATTGGGAAGACAATAGCAGGCATGCTGGGGATGCGGTGGGCTCTATGGCTTCTGAGGCGGAAAGAAC
CAGCTGGGGCTCTAGGGGGTATCCCC
[124 nt withheld, positions 3247-3370]
C
[91 nt withheld, positions 3372-3462]
A
[49 nt withheld, positions 3464-3512]
CCTTTGACGTTGGAGTCCACGTTCTTT
[37 nt withheld, positions 3540-3576]
ACCCTATCTCGGTCTATTCTTTTGATTTATAAGGGATTTTGCCGATTTCGGCCTATTGGTTAAAAAATGA
GCTGATTTAACAAAAATTTAACGCGAATTAATTCTGTGGAATGTGTGTCAGTTAGGGTGTGGAAAGTCCC
CAGGCTCCCCAGCAGGCAGAAGTATGCAAAGCATGCATCTCAATTAGTCAGCAACCATAGTCCCGCCCCT
AACTCCGCCCATCCCGCCCCTAACTCCGCCCAGTTCCGCCCATTCTCCGCCCCATGGCTGACTAATTTTT
TTTATTTATGCAGAGGCCGAGGCCGCCTCTGCCTCTGAGCTATTCCAGAAGTAGTGAGGAGGCTTTTTTG
GAGGCCTAGGCTTTTGCAAAAAGCTCCCGGGAGCTTGTATATCCATTTTCGGATCTGATCAAGAGACAGG
ATGAGGATCGTTTCGCATGATTGAACAAGATGGATTGCACGCAGGTTCTCCGGCCGCTTGGGTGGAGAGG
CTATTCGGCTATGACTGGGCACAACAGACAATCGGCTGCTCTGATGCCGCCGTGTTCCGGCTGTCAGCGC
AGGGGCGCCCGGTTCTTTTTGTCAAGACCGACCTGTCCGGTGCCCTGAATGAACTGCAGGACGAGGCAGC
GCGGCTATCGTGGCTGGCCACGACGGGCGTTCCTTGCGCAGCTGTGCTCGACGTTGTCACTGAAGCGGGA
AGGGACTGGCTGCTATTGGGCGAAGTGCCGGGGCAGGATCTCCTGTCATCTCACCTTGCTCCTGCCGAGA
AAGTATCCATCATGGCTGATGCAATGCGGCGGCTGCATACGCTTGATCCGGCTACCTGCCCATTCGACCA
CCAAGCGAAACATCGCATCGAGCGAGCACGTACTCGGATGGAAGCCGGTCTTGTCGATCAGGATGATCTG
GACGAAGAGCATCAGGGGCTCGCGCCAGCCGAACTGTTCGCCAGGCTCAAGGCGCGCATGCCCGACGGCG
AGGATCTCGTCGTGACCCATGGCGATGCCTGCTTGCCGAATATCATGGTGGAAAATGGCCGCTTTTCTGG
ATTCATCGACTGTGGCCGGCTGGGTGTGGCGGACCGCTATCAGGACATAGCGTTGGCTACCCGTGATATT
GCTGAAGAGCTTGGCGGCGAATGGGCTGACCGCTTCCTCGTGCTTTACGGTATCGCCGCTCCCGATTCGC
AGCGCATCGCCTTCTATCGCCTTCTTGACGAGTTCTTCTGAGCGGGACTCTGGGGTTCGAAATGACCGAC
CAAGCGACGCCCAACCTGCCATCACGAGATTTCGATTCCACCGCCGCCTTCTATGAAAGGTTGGGCTTCG
GAATCGTTTTCCGGGACGCCGGCTGGATGATCCTCCAGCGCGGGGATCTCATGCTGGAGTTCTTCGCCCA
CCCCAACTTGTTTATTGCAGCTTATAATGGTTACAAATAAAGCAATAGCATCACAAATTTCACAAATAAA
GCATTTTTTTCACTGCATTCTAGTTGTGGTTTGTCCAAACTCATCAATGTATCTTATCATGTCTGTATAC
CGTCGACCTCTAGCTAGAGCTTGGCGTAATCATGGTCATAGCTGTTTCCTGTGTGAAATTGTTATCCGCT
CACAATTCCACACAACATACGAGCCGGAAGCATAAAGTGTAAAGCCTGGGGTGCCTAATGAGTGAGCTAA
CTCACATTAATTGCGTTGCGCTCACTGCCCGCTTTCCAGTCGGGAAACCTGTCGTGCCAGCTGCATTAAT
GAATCGGCCAACGCGCGGGGAGAGGCGGTTTGCGTATTGGGCGCTCTTCCGCTTCCTCGCTCACTGACTC
GCTGCGCTCGGTCGTTCGGCTGCGGCGAGCGGTATCAGCTCACTCAAAGGCGGTAATACGGTTATCCACA
GAATCAGGGGATAACGCAGGAAAGAACATGTGAGCAAAAGGCCAGCAAAAGGCCAGGAACCGTAAAAAGG
CCGCGTTGCTGGCGTTTTTCCATAGGCTCCGCCCCCCTGACGAGCATCACAAAAATCGACGCTCAAGTCA
GAGGTGGCGAAACCCGACAGGACTATAAAGATACCAGGCGTTTCCCCCTGGAAGCTCCCTCGTGCGCTCT
CCTGTTCCGACCCTGCCGCTTACCGGATACCTGTCCGCCTTTCTCCCTTCGGGAAGCGTGGCGCTTTCTC
ATAGCTCACGCTGTAGGTATCTCAGTTCGGTGTAGGTCGTTCGCTCCAAGCTGGGCTGTGTGCACGAACC
CCCCGTTCAGCCCGACCGCTGCGCCTTATCCGGTAACTATCGTCTTGAGTCCAACCCGGTAAGACACGAC
TTATCGCCACTGGCAGCAGCCACTGGTAACAGGATTAGCAGAGCGAGGTATGTAGGCGGTGCTACAGAGT
TCTTGAAGTGGTGGCCTAACTACGGCTACACTAGAAGAACAGTATTTGGTATCTGCGCTCTGCTGAAGCC
AGTTACCTTCGGAAAAAGAGTTGGTAGCTCTTGATCCGGCAAACAAACCACCGCTGGTAGCGGTGGTTTT
TTTGTTTGCAAGCAGCAGATTACGCGCAGAAAAAAAGGATCTCAAGAAGATCCTTTGATCTTTTCTACGG
GGTCTGACGCTCAGTGGAACGAAAACTCACGTTAAGGGATTTTGGTCATGAGATTATCAAAAAGGATCTT
CACCTAGATCCTTTTAAATTAAAAATGAAGTTTTAAATCAATCTAAAGTATATATGAGTAAACTTGGTCT
GACAGTTACCAATGCTTAATCAGTGAGGCACCTATCTCAGCGATCTGTCTATTTCGTTCATCCATAGTTG
CCTGACTCCCCGTCGTGTAGATAACTACGATACGGGAGGGCTTACCATCTGGCCCCAGTGCTGCAATGAT
ACCGCGAGACCCACGCTCACCGGCTCCAGATTTATCAGCAATAAACCAGCCAGCCGGAAGGGCCGAGCGC
AGAAGTGGTCCTGCAACTTTATCCGCCTCCATCCAGTCTATTAATTGTTGCCGGGAAGCTAGAGTAAGTA
GTTCGCCAGTTAATAGTTTGCGCAACGTTGTTGCCATTGCTACAGGCATCGTGGTGTCACGCTCGTCGTT
TGGTATGGCTTCATTCAGCTCCGGTTCCCAACGATCAAGGCGAGTTACATGATCCCCCATGTTGTGCAAA
AAAGCGGTTAGCTCCTTCGGTCCTCCGATCGTTGTCAGAAGTAAGTTGGCCGCAGTGTTATCACTCATGG
TTATGGCAGCACTGCATAATTCTCTTACTGTCATGCCATCCGTAAGATGCTTTTCTGTGACTGGTGAGTA
CTCAACCAAGTCATTCTGAGAATAGTGTATGCGGCGACCGAGTTGCTCTTGCCCGG
Features (pLannotate 1.2.2; 24 found; start..end, strand, type, name):
    251..355     -  promoter       AmpR promoter: bla
    418..470     -  misc_feature   bom (fragment): basis of mobility region from pBR322
    625..1004    +  enhancer       CMV enhancer: human cytomegalovirus immediate early enhancer
   1005..1208    +  promoter       CMV promoter: human cytomegalovirus (CMV) immediate early promoter
   1204..1237    +  LTR            5' LTR (truncated) (fragment): truncated 5' long terminal repeat (LTR) from HIV-1
   1253..1271    +  promoter       T7 promoter: promoter for bacteriophage T7 RNA polymerase
   1288..1605    +  CDS            CALR (fragment): CALR_HUMAN - Also known as CRTC. Experimental evidence at protein level: Swiss-Prot protein existence level 1. Calcium-binding chaperone that promotes folding, oligomeric assembly and quality control in the endoplasmic reticulum (ER) via the calreticulin/calnexin cycle. This lectin interacts transiently with almost all of the monoglucosylated glycoproteins that are synthesized in the ER (PubMed:7876246). Interacts with the DNA-binding domain of NR3C1 and mediates its nuclear export (PubMed:11149926). Involved in maternal gene expression regulation. May participate in oocyte maturation via the
   1980..2090    +  CDS            IGHG1 (fragment): IGHG1_HUMAN - Experimental evidence at protein level: Swiss-Prot protein existence level 1. Constant region of immunoglobulin heavy chains. Immunoglobulins, also known as antibodies, are membrane-bound or secreted glycoproteins produced by B lymphocytes. In the recognition phase of humoral immunity, the membrane-bound immunoglobulins serve as receptors which, upon binding of a specific antigen, trigger the clonal expansion and differentiation of B lymphocytes into immunoglobulins- secreting plasma cells. Secreted immunoglobulins mediate the effector phase of humoral immunity, which results in
   2143..2553    +  CDS            IGHG1 (fragment): IGHG1_HUMAN - Experimental evidence at protein level: Swiss-Prot protein existence level 1. Constant region of immunoglobulin heavy chains. Immunoglobulins, also known as antibodies, are membrane-bound or secreted glycoproteins produced by B lymphocytes. In the recognition phase of humoral immunity, the membrane-bound immunoglobulins serve as receptors which, upon binding of a specific antigen, trigger the clonal expansion and differentiation of B lymphocytes into immunoglobulins- secreting plasma cells. Secreted immunoglobulins mediate the effector phase of humoral immunity, which results in
   2519..2890    +  CDS            IGHG4 (fragment): IGHG4_HUMAN - Experimental evidence at protein level: Swiss-Prot protein existence level 1. Constant region of immunoglobulin heavy chains. Immunoglobulins, also known as antibodies, are membrane-bound or secreted glycoproteins produced by B lymphocytes. In the recognition phase of humoral immunity, the membrane-bound immunoglobulins serve as receptors which, upon binding of a specific antigen, trigger the clonal expansion and differentiation of B lymphocytes into immunoglobulins- secreting plasma cells. Secreted immunoglobulins mediate the effector phase of humoral immunity, which results in
   2933..2951    -  promoter       SP6 promoter: promoter for bacteriophage SP6 RNA polymerase
   2977..3201    +  polyA_signal   bGH poly(A) signal: bovine growth hormone polyadenylation signal
   3205..3226    +  promoter       SV40 promoter (fragment): SV40 enhancer and early promoter
   3247..3675    +  rep_origin     f1 ori (sequence partly withheld): f1 bacteriophage origin of replication; arrow indicates direction of (+) strand synthesis
   3728..3938    +  promoter       SV40 promoter: SV40 early promoter
   4013..4804    +  CDS            neo: KKA2_KLEPN - Also known as kan, nptII. Experimental evidence at protein level: Swiss-Prot protein existence level 1. Resistance to kanamycin, neomycin, paromomycin, ribostamycin, butirosin and gentamicin B. From Klebsiella pneumoniae.
   4828..4986    +  CDS            ble (fragment): BLE_KLEPN - Experimental evidence at protein level: Swiss-Prot protein existence level 1. Binding protein with a strong affinity to the bleomycin family of antibiotics. Binds to CL990; an antimitotic-antibiotic compound. From Klebsiella pneumoniae.
   4981..5102    +  polyA_signal   SV40 poly(A) signal: SV40 polyadenylation signal
   5175..5191    -  protein_bind   lac operator: The lac repressor binds to the lac operator to inhibit transcription in E. coli. This inhibition can be relieved by adding lactose or isopropyl-β-D-thiogalactopyranoside (IPTG). lac repressor encoded by lacI
   5199..5229    -  promoter       lac promoter: promoter for the E. coli lac operon
   5244..5265    -  protein_bind   CAP binding site: CAP binding activates transcription in the presence of cAMP. E. coli catabolite activator protein
   5278..5370    -  CDS            lacI (fragment): lac repressor; lacI; The lac repressor binds to the lac operator to inhibit transcription in E. coli. This inhibition can be relieved by adding lactose or isopropyl-β-D-thiogalactopyranoside (IPTG).
   5553..6141    -  rep_origin     ori: high-copy-number ColE1/pMB1/pBR322/pUC origin of replication
   6312..250     -  CDS            AmpR (across the origin): β-lactamase; bla; confers resistance to ampicillin, carbenicillin, and related antibiotics
