[The description below was written by a language model from this plasmid's Addgene catalogue record and pLannotate feature annotations shown in this document.]
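Description:
pCMV-CRT-Fc C is a mammalian expression plasmid of about 6.9 kb, built on a pCMV backbone, that produces a truncated form of human calreticulin (CALR) consisting of its C domain, fused at the C terminus to a human IgG1 Fc tag. The fusion sits downstream of the human cytomegalovirus immediate-early enhancer and promoter and is terminated by the bovine growth hormone polyadenylation signal. T7 and SP6 phage promoters flank the insert. The feature table annotates a short CALR fragment of roughly 320 nt, consistent with a single-domain truncation. It is followed by several immunoglobulin heavy-chain constant-region fragments separated by unannotated gaps. This pattern may reflect a genomic-style Fc segment with introns, although the record does not say so. One of these fragments is called as IGHG4 rather than IGHG1, most likely because the IgG subclasses are highly similar. The record does not state whether a signal peptide is included for secretion.

In bacteria the plasmid is maintained at high copy through a ColE1/pUC-type origin and selected with ampicillin via the β-lactamase gene. An f1 origin is also present. A separate cassette places the neomycin/kanamycin phosphotransferase gene under the SV40 early promoter with an SV40 polyadenylation signal, which would allow G418 selection of stably transfected mammalian cells. The short HIV-1 LTR, lac promoter/operator, lacI and ble fragments appear to be backbone remnants or partial annotation matches without a stated function.

The Fc tag typically allows capture on protein A or G and detection with anti-human IgG reagents. The name and domain-specific truncation suggest one member of a set of domain constructs. In the context of the associated study of NKp46 recognition of calreticulin on ER-stressed cells, such a set would suit mapping which region of calreticulin mediates the interaction.
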