Addgene plasmid #221856: pCMV-CRT-Fc C
Purpose: Express human Calreticulin truncated C domain with C-terminal human IgG1Fc tag in mammalian cell.
Depositing lab: Judy Lieberman. Depositing organization: Boston Children's Hospital. Publication: The NK cell receptor NKp46 recognizes ecto-calreticulin on ER-stressed cells. Sen Santara S, Lee DJ, Crespo A, Hu JJ, Walker C, Ma X, Zhang Y, Chowdhury S, Meza-Sosa KF, Lewandrowski M, Zhang H, Rowe M, McClelland A, Wu H, Junqueira C, Lieberman J. Nature. 2023 Apr;616(7956):348-356. doi: 10.1038/s41586-023-05912-0. Epub 2023 Apr 5. PubMed 37020026.
Backbone
  Vector backbone: pCMV
  Vector type: Mammalian Expression
Growth in bacteria
  Bacterial resistance: Ampicillin, 100 μg/mL
  Growth temperature: 37°C
  Growth strain: DH5alpha
  Copy number: High Copy
Gene/Insert
  Gene/Insert name: Calreticulin
  Species: H. sapiens (human)
  Mutation: Expresses C domain
  Entrez Gene: CALR (a.k.a. CALR1, CRT, HEL-S-99n, RO, SSA, cC1qR)
  Tag / fusion protein: Human IgG1Fc tag (C terminal on insert)
Terms and licenses: Academic/Nonprofit Terms; Industry Terms: Not Available to Industry
How to cite: pCMV-CRT-Fc C was a gift from Judy Lieberman (Addgene plasmid # 221856 ; http://n2t.net/addgene:221856 ; RRID:Addgene_221856)
